Addgene plasmid #223581: pPPI4-Strep-SNAP-CD80
Purpose: Protein purification of human CD80 with Twin-Strep and SNAP tags from mammalian cells
Depositing lab: Enfu Hui. Depositing organization: University of California, San Diego (UCSD). Publication: PD-L1:CD80 Cis-Heterodimer Triggers the Co-stimulatory Receptor CD28 While Repressing the Inhibitory PD-1 and CTLA-4 Pathways. Zhao Y, Lee CK, Lin CH, Gassen RB, Xu X, Huang Z, Xiao C, Bonorino C, Lu LF, Bui JD, Hui E. Immunity. 2019 Dec 17;51(6):1059-1073.e9. doi: 10.1016/j.immuni.2019.11.003. Epub 2019 Nov 19. PubMed 31757674.
Backbone
  Vector backbone: pPPI4
  Vector type: Mammalian Expression
Growth in bacteria
  Bacterial resistance: Ampicillin, 100 μg/mL
  Growth temperature: 37°C
  Growth strain: DH5alpha
  Copy number: High Copy
Gene/Insert
  Gene/Insert name: CD80
  Species: H. sapiens (human)
  Entrez Gene: CD80 (a.k.a. B7, B7-1, B7.1, BB1, CD28LG, CD28LG1, LAB7)
  Tag / fusion protein: Twin-Strep, SNAP (N terminal on insert)
  Cloning method: Gibson Cloning
  Sequencing primers: 5′ GCAGTGTAGTCTGAGCAGTAC; 3′ GCTGGCAACTAGAAGGCACAG
Terms and licenses: Academic/Nonprofit Terms; Industry Terms: Not Available to Industry
Depositor comments: Plasmid lab code: L862
How to cite: pPPI4-Strep-SNAP-CD80 was a gift from Enfu Hui (Addgene plasmid # 223581 ; http://n2t.net/addgene:223581 ; RRID:Addgene_223581)
