[The description below was written by a language model from this plasmid's Addgene catalogue record and pLannotate feature annotations shown in this document.]
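Description:
pPPI4-Strep-SNAP-CD80 is a mammalian expression plasmid of about 8 kb, built on the pPPI4 backbone, for producing tagged human CD80 protein in mammalian cells for purification. In bacteria it is maintained through a high-copy ColE1/pUC-type origin and selected with ampicillin via the β-lactamase gene. Remnants of the lac promoter/operator region and a lacI fragment are also annotated but appear to be backbone carry-over.

The expression cassette is driven by the human cytomegalovirus immediate-early enhancer and promoter followed by CMV intron A, which generally boosts transcript processing and expression, and it ends at a bovine growth hormone polyadenylation signal. The open reading frame begins with a fragment of human tissue plasminogen activator, which by its position at the start of the fusion most likely supplies a secretion leader. This is followed by the Strep-tag region, which the catalogue describes as a Twin-Strep tag although only one partial Strep-Tag II is annotated. Next come the SNAP-tag and a CD80 segment annotated as a fragment of the human protein. The record does not say which portion of CD80 is included. The Twin-Strep tag allows affinity capture on Strep-Tactin resin, while the SNAP-tag permits covalent, site-specific labelling with benzylguanine derivatives such as fluorophores.

A second cassette carries mouse dihydrofolate reductase with an SV40 poly(A) signal and nearby SV40 promoter sequences. DHFR is commonly used for selection or amplification in mammalian cells, though the record does not state that it is used here. Short LINE-1 ORF2-like matches near the sequence origin are probably incidental backbone sequence. The associated work concerns CD80 interactions with PD-L1, CD28, PD-1 and CTLA-4.
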