Features (pLannotate 1.2.2; 21 found; start..end, strand, type, name):
    287..604     -  promoter       SV40 promoter: SV40 enhancer and early promoter
    683..699     -  protein_bind   lac operator: The lac repressor binds to the lac operator to inhibit transcription in E. coli. This inhibition can be relieved by adding lactose or isopropyl-β-D-thiogalactopyranoside (IPTG). lac repressor encoded by lacI
    707..737     -  promoter       lac promoter: promoter for the E. coli lac operon
    752..773     -  protein_bind   CAP binding site: CAP binding activates transcription in the presence of cAMP. E. coli catabolite activator protein
    786..878     -  CDS            lacI (fragment): lac repressor; lacI; The lac repressor binds to the lac operator to inhibit transcription in E. coli. This inhibition can be relieved by adding lactose or isopropyl-β-D-thiogalactopyranoside (IPTG).
   1061..1649    -  rep_origin     ori: high-copy-number ColE1/pMB1/pBR322/pUC origin of replication
   1820..2680    -  CDS            AmpR: β-lactamase; bla; confers resistance to ampicillin, carbenicillin, and related antibiotics
   2681..2785    -  promoter       AmpR promoter: bla
   2839..3218    +  enhancer       CMV enhancer: human cytomegalovirus immediate early enhancer
   3220..3419    +  promoter       CMV promoter: human cytomegalovirus (CMV) immediate early promoter
   3558..4383    +  intron         CMV intron A: human cytomegalovirus intron A (Chapman et al., 1991)
   4384..4476    +  CDS            PLAT (fragment): TPA_HUMAN - Experimental evidence at protein level: Swiss-Prot protein existence level 1. Converts the abundant, but inactive, zymogen plasminogen to plasmin by hydrolyzing a single Arg-Val bond in plasminogen. By controlling plasmin-mediated proteolysis, it plays an important role in tissue remodeling and degradation, in cell migration and many other physiopathological events. During oocyte activation, plays a role in cortical granule reaction in the zona reaction, which contributes to the block to polyspermy (By similarity). From Homo sapiens (Human).
   4477..4496    +  CDS            Strep-Tag II (fragment): peptide that binds Strep-Tactin®, an engineered form of streptavidin
   4585..5130    +  CDS            SNAP-tag®: human O6-alkylguanine-DNA-alkyltransferase variant that forms covalent bonds with benzylguanine derivatives optimized for bacterial expression
   5161..5886    +  CDS            CD80 (fragment): CD80_HUMAN - Also known as CD28LG, CD28LG1, LAB7. Experimental evidence at protein level: Swiss-Prot protein existence level 1. (Microbial infection) Acts as a receptor for adenovirus subgroup B. From Homo sapiens (Human).
   5853..6077    +  polyA_signal   bGH poly(A) signal: bovine growth hormone polyadenylation signal
   6081..6102    +  promoter       SV40 promoter (fragment): SV40 enhancer and early promoter
   6604..7167    +  CDS            DHFR: mouse dihydrofolate reductase; Mus musculus Dhfr
   7238..7372    +  polyA_signal   SV40 poly(A) signal: SV40 polyadenylation signal
   7735..7953    +  CDS            LORF2_HUMAN (fragment): Experimental evidence at protein level: Swiss-Prot protein existence level 1. Has a reverse transcriptase activity required for target- primed reverse transcription of the LINE-1 element mRNA, a crucial step in LINE-1 retrotransposition. Has also an endonuclease activity that allows the introduction of nicks in the chromosomal target DNA. Cleaves DNA in AT-rich regions between a 5' stretch of purines and a 3' stretch of pyrimidines, corresponding to sites of LINE-1 integration in the genome. From Homo sapiens (Human).
   7950..297     +  CDS            Pol (fragment) (across the origin): LORF2_MOUSE - Also known as Gm17492. Experimental evidence at protein level: Swiss-Prot protein existence level 1. Has a reverse transcriptase activity required for target- primed reverse transcription of the LINE-1 element mRNA, a crucial step in LINE-1 retrotransposition. Has also an endonuclease activity that allows the introduction of nicks in the chromosomal target DNA. Cleaves DNA in AT-rich regions between a 5' stretch of purines and a 3' stretch of pyrimidines, corresponding to sites of LINE-1 integration in the genome. From Mus musculus (Mouse).
>Addgene plasmid #223581 | pPPI4-Strep-SNAP-CD80 | addgene full sequence | sequence record 444030 | Addgene NGS Result
AAAGACAGCATTTTCAACAAATGGTGCTGGCACAACTGGTGGTTATCATGGAGAAGAATGTGAATTGATC
CATTCCAATCTCCTTGTACTAAGGTCAAATCTAAGTGGATCAAGGAACTCCACATAAAACCAGAGACACT
GAAACTTATAGAGGAGAAAGTGGGGAAAAGCCTCGAAGATATGGGCACAGGGGAAAAATTCCTGAATAGA
ACAGCAATGGCTTGTGCTGTAAGATCGAGAATTGACAAATGGGACCTCATGAAACTCCAAAGCTATCGGA
TCAATTCCTCCAAAAAAGCCTCCTCACTACTTCTGGAATAGCTCAGAGGCCGAGGCGGCCTCGGCCTCTG
CATAAATAAAAAAAATTAGTCAGCCATGCATGGGGCGGAGAATGGGCGGAACTGGGCGGAGTTAGGGGCG
GGATGGGCGGAGTTAGGGGCGGGACTATGGTTGCTGACTAATTGAGATGCATGCTTTGCATACTTCTGCC
TGCTGGGGAGCCTGGGGACTTTCCACACCTGGTTGCTGACTAATTGAGATGCATGCTTTGCATACTTCTG
CCTGCTGGGGAGCCTGGGGACTTTCCACACCCTAACTGACACACATTCCACAGAATTAATTCCCGATCCG
TCGACCTCGAGAGCTTGGCGTAATCATGGTCATAGCTGTTTCCTGTGTGAAATTGTTATCCGCTCACAAT
TCCACACAACATACGAGCCGGAAGCATAAAGTGTAAAGCCTGGGGTGCCTAATGAGTGAGCTAACTCACA
TTAATTGCGTTGCGCTCACTGCCCGCTTTCCAGTCGGGAAACCTGTCGTGCCAGCTGCATTAATGAATCG
GCCAACGCGCGGGGAGAGGCGGTTTGCGTATTGGGCGCTCTTCCGCTTCCTCGCTCACTGACTCGCTGCG
CTCGGTCGTTCGGCTGCGGCGAGCGGTATCAGCTCACTCAAAGGCGGTAATACGGTTATCCACAGAATCA
GGGGATAACGCAGGAAAGAACATGTGAGCAAAAGGCCAGCAAAAGGCCAGGAACCGTAAAAAGGCCGCGT
TGCTGGCGTTTTTCCATAGGCTCCGCCCCCCTGACGAGCATCACAAAAATCGACGCTCAAGTCAGAGGTG
GCGAAACCCGACAGGACTATAAAGATACCAGGCGTTTCCCCCTGGAAGCTCCCTCGTGCGCTCTCCTGTT
CCGACCCTGCCGCTTACCGGATACCTGTCCGCCTTTCTCCCTTCGGGAAGCGTGGCGCTTTCTCATAGCT
CACGCTGTAGGTATCTCAGTTCGGTGTAGGTCGTTCGCTCCAAGCTGGGCTGTGTGCACGAACCCCCCGT
TCAGCCCGACCGCTGCGCCTTATCCGGTAACTATCGTCTTGAGTCCAACCCGGTAAGACACGACTTATCG
CCACTGGCAGCAGCCACTGGTAACAGGATTAGCAGAGCGAGGTATGTAGGCGGTGCTACAGAGTTCTTGA
AGTGGTGGCCTAACTACGGCTACACTAGAAGAACAGTATTTGGTATCTGCGCTCTGCTGAAGCCAGTTAC
CTTCGGAAAAAGAGTTGGTAGCTCTTGATCCGGCAAACAAACCACCGCTGGTAGCGGTGGTTTTTTTGTT
TGCAAGCAGCAGATTACGCGCAGAAAAAAAGGATCTCAAGAAGATCCTTTGATCTTTTCTACGGGGTCTG
ACGCTCAGTGGAACGAAAACTCACGTTAAGGGATTTTGGTCATGAGATTATCAAAAAGGATCTTCACCTA
GATCCTTTTAAATTAAAAATGAAGTTTTAAATCAATCTAAAGTATATATGAGTAAACTTGGTCTGACAGT
TACCAATGCTTAATCAGTGAGGCACCTATCTCAGCGATCTGTCTATTTCGTTCATCCATAGTTGCCTGAC
TCCCCGTCGTGTAGATAACTACGATACGGGAGGGCTTACCATCTGGCCCCAGTGCTGCAATGATACCGCG
AGACCCACGCTCACCGGCTCCAGATTTATCAGCAATAAACCAGCCAGCCGGAAGGGCCGAGCGCAGAAGT
GGTCCTGCAACTTTATCCGCCTCCATCCAGTCTATTAATTGTTGCCGGGAAGCTAGAGTAAGTAGTTCGC
CAGTTAATAGTTTGCGCAACGTTGTTGCCATTGCTACAGGCATCGTGGTGTCACGCTCGTCGTTTGGTAT
GGCTTCATTCAGCTCCGGTTCCCAACGATCAAGGCGAGTTACATGATCCCCCATGTTGTGCAAAAAAGCG
GTTAGCTCCTTCGGTCCTCCGATCGTTGTCAGAAGTAAGTTGGCCGCAGTGTTATCACTCATGGTTATGG
CAGCACTGCATAATTCTCTTACTGTCATGCCATCCGTAAGATGCTTTTCTGTGACTGGTGAGTACTCAAC
CAAGTCATTCTGAGAATAGTGTATGCGGCGACCGAGTTGCTCTTGCCCGGCGTCAATACGGGATAATACC
GCGCCACATAGCAGAACTTTAAAAGTGCTCATCATTGGAAAACGTTCTTCGGGGCGAAAACTCTCAAGGA
TCTTACCGCTGTTGAGATCCAGTTCGATGTAACCCACTCGTGCACCCAACTGATCTTCAGCATCTTTTAC
TTTCACCAGCGTTTCTGGGTGAGCAAAAACAGGAAGGCAAAATGCCGCAAAAAAGGGAATAAGGGCGACA
CGGAAATGTTGAATACTCATACTCTTCCTTTTTCAATATTATTGAAGCATTTATCAGGGTTATTGTCTCA
TGAGCGGATACATATTTGAATGTATTTAGAAAAATAAACAAATAGGGGTTCCGCGCACATTTCCCCGAAA
AGTGCCACCTGACGTCGACGGATCGGGAGATCCGCGTTGACATTGATTATTGACTAGTTATTAATAGTAA
TCAATTACGGGGTCATTAGTTCATAGCCCATATATGGAGTTCCGCGTTACATAACTTACGGTAAATGGCC
CGCCTGGCTGACCGCCCAACGACCCCCGCCCATTGACGTCAATAATGACGTATGTTCCCATAGTAACGCC
AATAGGGACTTTCCATTGACGTCAATGGGTGGAGTATTTACGGTAAACTGCCCACTTGGCAGTACATCAA
GTGTATCATATGCCAAGTCCGCCCCCTATTGACGTCAATGACGGTAAATGGCCCGCCTGGCATTATGCCC
AGTACATGACCTTACGGGACTTTCCTACTTGGCAGTACATCTACGTATTAGTCATCGCTATTACCATGGT
GATGCGGTTTTGGCAGTACACCAATGGGCGTGGATAGCGGTTTGACTCACGGGGATTTCCAAGTCTCCAC
CCCATTGACGTCAATGGGAGTTTGTTTTGGCACCAAAATCAACGGGACTTTCCAAAATGTCGTAATAACC
CCGCCCCGTTGACGCAAATGGGCGGTAGGCGTGTACGGTGGGAGGTCTATATAAGCAGAGCTCGTTTAGT
GAACCGTCAGATCGCCTGGAGACGCCATCCACGCTGTTTTGACCTCCATAGAAGACACCGGGACCGATCC
AGCCTCCGCGGCCGGGAACGGTGCATTGGAACGCGGATTCCCCGTGCCAAGAGTGACGTAAGTACCGCCT
ATAGACTCTATAGGCACACCCCTTTGGCTCTTATGCATGCTATACTGTTTTTGGCTTGGGGCCTATACAC
CCCCGCTTCCTTATGCTATAGGTGATGGTATAGCTTAGCCTATAGGTGTGGGTTATTGACCATTATTGAC
CACTCCCCTATTGGTGACGATACTTTCCATTACTAATCCATAACATGGCTCTTTGCCACAACTATCTCTA
TTGGCTATATGCCAATACTCTGTCCTTCAGAGACTGACACGGACTCTGTATTTTTACAGGATGGGGTCCC
ATTTATTATTTACAAATTCACATATACAACAACGCCGTCCCCCGTGCCCGCAGTTTTTATTAAACATAGC
GTGGGATCTCCACGCGAATCTCGGGTACGTGTTCCGGACATGGGCTCTTCTCCGGTAGCGGCGGAGCTTC
CACATCCGAGCCCTGGTCCCATGCCTCCAGCGGCTCATGGTCGCTCGGCAGCTCCTTGCTCCTAACAGTG
GAGGCCAGACTTAGGCACAGCACAATGCCCACCACCACCAGTGTGCCGCACAAGGCCGTGGCGGTAGGGT
ATGTGTCTGAAAATGAGCTCGGAGATTGGGCTCGCACCGCTGACGCAGATGGAAGACTTAAGGCAGCGGC
AGAAGAAGATGCAGGCAGCTGAGTTGTTGTATTCTGATAAGAGTCAGAGGTAACTCCCGTTGCGGTGCTG
TTAACGGTGGAGGGCAGTGTAGTCTGAGCAGTACTCGTTGCTGCCGCGCGCGCCACCAGACATAATAGCT
GACAGACTAACAGACTGTTCCTTTCCATGGGTCTTTTCTGCAGATGGACGCTATGAAGAGAGGACTGTGC
TGCGTGCTGCTGCTGTGCGGAGCCGTGTTCGTGTCACCAAGCCAGGAAATCCATGCTAGATTCCGATGGA
GCCACCCGCAGTTCGAGAAAGGTGGAGGTTCCGGAGGTGGATCGGGAGGTAGTGCTTGGTCTCATCCTCA
ATTCGAGAAGCTGGAAGTTCTGTTCCAGGGGCCCATGGACAAAGATTGCGAAATGAAACGTACCACCCTG
GATAGCCCGCTGGGCAAACTGGAACTGAGCGGCTGCGAACAGGGCCTGCATGAAATTAAACTGCTGGGTA
AAGGCACCAGCGCGGCCGATGCGGTTGAAGTTCCGGCCCCGGCCGCCGTGCTGGGTGGTCCGGAACCGCT
GATGCAGGCGACCGCGTGGCTGAACGCGTATTTTCATCAGCCGGAAGCGATTGAAGAATTTCCGGTTCCG
GCGCTGCATCATCCGGTGTTTCAGCAGGAGAGCTTTACCCGTCAGGTGCTGTGGAAACTGCTGAAAGTGG
TTAAATTTGGCGAAGTGATTAGCTATCAGCAGCTGGCGGCCCTGGCGGGTAATCCGGCGGCCACCGCCGC
CGTTAAAACCGCGCTGAGCGGTAACCCGGTGCCGATTCTGATTCCGTGCCATCGTGTGGTTAGCTCTAGC
GGTGCGGTTGGCGGTTATGAAGGTGGTCTGGCGGTGAAAGAGTGGCTGCTGGCCCATGAAGGTCATCGTC
TGGGTAAACCGGGTCTGGGAGGTAGCGGTAGCGGTAGCGAGACTGTCCGATTCCAATCTGGCGTTATCCA
CGTGACCAAGGAAGTGAAAGAAGTGGCAACGCTGTCCTGTGGTCACAATGTTTCTGTTGAAGAGCTGGCA
CAAACTCGCATCTACTGGCAAAAGGAGAAGAAAATGGTGCTGACTATGATGTCTGGGGACATGAATATAT
GGCCCGAGTACAAGAACCGGACCATCTTTGATATCACTAATAACCTCTCCATTGTGATCCTGGCTCTGCG
CCCATCTGACGAGGGCACATACGAGTGTGTTGTTCTGAAGTATGAAAAAGACGCTTTCAAGCGGGAACAC
CTGGCTGAAGTGACGTTATCAGTCAAAGCTGACTTCCCTACACCTAGTATATCTGACTTTGAAATTCCAA
CTTCTAATATTAGAAGGATAATTTGCTCAACCTCTGGAGGTTTTCCAGAGCCTCACCTCTCCTGGTTGGA
AAATGGAGAAGAATTAAATGCCATCAACACAACAGTTTCCCAAGATCCTGAAACTGAGCTCTATGCTGTT
AGCAGCAAACTGGATTTCAATATGACAACCAACCACAGCTTCATGTGTCTCATCAAGTATGGACATTTAA
GAGTGAATCAGACCTTCAACTGGAATACAACCAAGCAAGAGCATTTTCCTGATAACTGAGCTCGAGCATG
CATCTAGAGCTTGCGCCTCTAGAGCTCGCTGATCAGCCTCGACTGTGCCTTCTAGTTGCCAGCCATCTGT
TGTTTGCCCCTCCCCCGTGCCTTCCTTGACCCTGGAAGGTGCCACTCCCACTGTCCTTTCCTAATAAAAT
GAGGAAATTGCATCGCATTGTCTGAGTAGGTGTCATTCTATTCTGGGGGGTGGGGTGGGGCAGGACAGCA
AGGGGGAGGATTGGGAAGACAATAGCAGGCATGCTGGGGATGCGGTGGGCTCTATGGCTTCTGAGGCGGA
AAGAACCAGCTGGGGCTCGAGGGGGGATCTCCCGATCCCCAGCTTTGCTTCTCAATTTCTTATTTGCATA
ATGAGAAAAAAAGGAAAATTAATTTTAACACCAATTCAGTAGTTGATTGAGCAAATGCGTTGCCAAAAAG
GATGCTTTAGAGACAGTGTTCTCTGCACAGATAAGGACAAACATTATTCAGAGGGAGTACCCAGAGCTGA
GACTCCTAAGCCAGTGAGTGGCACAGCATCCAGGGAGAAATATGCTTGTCATCACCGAAGCCTGATTCCG
TAGAGCCACACCCTGGTAAGGGCCAATCTGCTCACACAGGATAGAGAGGGCAGGAGCCAGGGCAGAGCAT
ATAAGGTGAGGTAGGATCAGTTGCTCCTCACATTTGCTTCTGACATAGTTGTGTTGGGAGCTTGGATAGC
TTGGGGGGGGGACAGCTCAGGGCTGCGATTTCGCGCCAAACTTGACGGCAATCCTAGCGTGAAGGCTGGT
AGGATTTTATCCCCGCTGCCATCATGGTTCGACCATTGAACTGCATCGTCGCCGTGTCCCAAAATATGGG
GATTGGCAAGAACGGAGACCTACCCTGGCCTCCGCTCAGGAACGAGTTCAAGTACTTCCAAAGAATGACC
ACAACCTCTTCAGTGGAAGGTAAACAGAATCTGGTGATTATGGGTAGGAAAACCTGGTTCTCCATTCCTG
AGAAGAATCGACCTTTAAAGGACAGAATTAATATAGTTCTCAGTAGAGAACTCAAAGAACCACCACGAGG
AGCTCATTTTCTTGCCAAAAGTTTGGATGATGCCTTAAGACTTATTGAACAACCGGAATTGGCAAGTAAA
GTAGACATGGTTTGGATAGTCGGAGGCAGTTCTGTTTACCAGGAAGCCATGAATCAACCAGGCCACCTCA
GACTCTTTGTGACAAGGATCATGCAGGAATTTGAAAGTGACACGTTTTTCCCAGAAATTGATTTGGGGAA
ATATAAACTTCTCCCAGAATACCCAGGCGTCCTCTCTGAGGTCCAGGAGGAAAAAGGCATCAAGTATAAG
TTTGAAGTCTACGAGAAGAAAGACTAACAGGAAGATGCTTTCAAGTTCTCTGCTCCCCTCCTAAAGCTAT
GCATTTTTATAAGACCATGCTAGCTTGAACTTGTTTATTGCAGCTTATAATGGTTACAAATAAAGCAATA
GCATCACAAATTTCACAAATAAAGCATTTTTTTCACTGCATTCTAGTTGTGGTTTGTCCAAACTCATCAA
TGTATCTTATCATGTCTGGATCAACGATAGCTTATCTGTGGGCGATGCCAAGCACCTGGATGCTGTTGGT
TTCCTGCTACTGATTTAGAAGCCATTTGCCCCCTGAGTGGGGCTTGGGAGCACTAACTTTCTCTTTCAAA
GGAAGCAATGCAGAAAGAAAAGCATACAAAGTATAAGCTGCCATGTAATAATGGAAGAAGATAAGGTTGT
ATGAATTAGATTTACATACTTCTGAATTGAAACTAAACACCTTTAAATTCTTAAATATATAACACATTTC
ATATGAAAGTATTTTACATAAGTAACTCAGATACATAGAAAACAAAGCTAATGATAGGTGTCCCTAAAAG
TTCATTTATTAATTCTACAAATGATGAGCTGGCCATCAAAATTCCAGCTCAATTCTTCAACGAATTAGAA
AGAGCAATCTGCAAACTCATCTGGAATAACAAAAAACCTAGGATAGCAAAAACTCTTCTCAAGGATAAAA
GAACCTCTGGTGGAATCACCATGCCTGACCTAAAGCTGTACTACAGAGCAATTGTGATAAAAACTGCATG
GTACTGATATAGAAACGGACAAGTAGACCAATGGAATAGAACCCACACACCTATGGTCACTTGATCTTCA
ACAAGAGAGCTAAAACCATCCACTGGAAA
